>Addgene plasmid #84891 | pDONR221-EWSR1 c1655t Stop | addgene partial sequence | sequence record 166827 | M13pUC-Fwd 5'-CCCAGTCACGACGTTGTAAAACG-3'
TGATTTTATTTTGACTGATAGTGACCTGTTCGTTGCAACAAATTGATGAGCAATGCTTTTTTATAATGCC
AACTTTGTACAAAAAAGCAGGCTTCGAAGGAGATAACAAAATGGCGTCCACGGATTACAGTACCTATAGC
CAAGCTGCAGCGCAGCAGGGCTACAGTGCTTACACCGCCCAGCCCACTCAAGGATATGCACAGACCACCC
AGGCATATGGGCAACAAAGCTATGGAACCTATGGACAGCCCACTGATGTCAGCTATACCCAGGCTCAGAC
CACTGCAACCTATGGGCAGACCGCCTATGCAACTTCTTATGGACAGCCTCCCACTGGTTATACTACTCCA
ACTGCCCCCCAGGCATACAGCCAGCCTGTCCAGGGGTATGGCACTGGTGCTTATGATACCACCACTGCTA
CAGTCACCACCACCCAGGCCTCCTATGCAGCTCAGTCTGCATATGGCACTCAGCCTGCTTATCCAGCCTA
TGGGCAGCAGCCAGCAGCCACTGCACCTACAAGACCGCAGGATGGAAACAAGCCCACTGAGACTAGTCAA
CCTCAATCTAGCACAGGGGGTTACAACCAGCCCAGCCTAGGATATGGACAGAGTAACTACAGTTATCCCC
AGGTACCTGGGAGCTACCCCATGCAGCCAGTCACTGCACCTCCATCCTACCCTCCTACCAGCTATTCCTC
TACACAGCCGACTAGTTATGATCAGAGCAGTTACTCTCAGCAGAACACCTATGGGCAACCGAGCAGCTAT
GGACAGCAGAGTAGCTATGGTCAACAAAGCAGCTATGGGCAGCAGCCTCCCACTAGTTACCCACCCCAAA
CTGGATCCTACAGCCAAGCTCCAAGTCAATATAGCCAACAGAGCAGCAGCTACGGGCAGCAGAGTTCATT
