>Addgene plasmid #84891 | pDONR221-EWSR1 c1655t Stop | addgene partial sequence | sequence record 166828 | M13-Rev 5'-CAGGAAACAGCTATGACC-3'
AATGATTTTATTTTGACTGATAGTGACCTGTTCGTTGCAACAAATTGATAAGCAATGCTTTCTTATAATG
CCAACTTTGTACAAGAAAGCTGGGTCCTAGTAGGGCCGATCTCTGCGCTCCTGACGGTGCTCGCCTTTAT
CCATTTTTCCAGGTCCTCCACGTCCTCCTCTTCTTCCTCCCATCTGTTCCATCAAAGGTCCAGGGGGCCC
CCCAGGGCCACCTCGTCTTCCTCCACCAAAGCCACCTCGGTCCATGCCCCGGCCACCACGGAAGCCACCT
CTGTCTCCACCACGGCCACCTCTGAACATTCCACCGGGACCACCACGATCCATGAGGCCACCTCTTCCTC
CCCGCATGCCACCAGGGCCACCTCTGCCACGATCACCACCCGGGGGCGGAAAGGGTGGCAGGAGGAAGCC
TTCAGGCTTTGGGGCCTTACACTGGTTGCACTCTGTTCTCCAGGCGAAGTTCTGGTTTCCACAACCCGGA
TTGGGACACTGCCAGTCTCCAGCTCGGTGCTGGACGTTTCCTCCTCCAGAGGGGTTCCCTCGGGAACCCC
GGGGTCCTCTTGGAGGGAAGCCTCCTCTATCTCCTCCACGGCCTCCCATGCGACCCATGGGTCCCCCAGG
ACCTCCTGGGCCTCCTGGACCTCCACGGAGTGGTGGTGGCATGCCTCTGCCCTCACGGGGTGGCAGACCA
CCCCGCATACTGTTCATTGGAGGCTTCTTCCGAGCAAGGGAGACTTTAAGTTTGCTCCCTTGAAAATCTT
TCCCATCAAACCATTCCACGGCAGCCTTGGCAGTGGGTGGGTCTTCATAGGACACTGTGGCATCGCCTTT
GGGCTTTCCTGTTTCCTTGTCCAGGTAGATGTGGATCATGGGTTGCCCAGTTCTCTTGTT
