[The description below was written by a language model from this plasmid's Addgene catalogue record.]
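Description:
pDONR221-EWSR1 c1655t Stop is a Gateway entry-type clone built in the pDONR221 donor backbone, carrying the human EWSR1 coding sequence with a single nucleotide substitution, c1655t. It is propagated in standard E. coli cloning strains as a high-copy plasmid under kanamycin selection. The record lists no promoter for the insert, which is expected for this class of vector: it is a storage and shuttle construct, not an expression plasmid. Once a gene has been recombined into pDONR221, the insert is normally flanked by attL recombination sites, allowing it to be moved by an LR recombination reaction into any compatible destination vector, which then supplies the promoter, tags and host-specific elements. No feature table is provided, so the exact site arrangement and backbone elements cannot be confirmed from the record. M13 forward and reverse priming sites flanking the insert are used for sequence verification.

The "Stop" in the name most likely indicates that the open reading frame retains its stop codon. That would make the clone suitable for untagged or N-terminally tagged expression after transfer, rather than for C-terminal fusions, although the record does not spell this out. EWSR1 encodes an RNA-binding protein related to FUS/TLS, and the associated study evaluated the role of EWSR1 in amyotrophic lateral sclerosis. The c1655t change is therefore presumably one of the variants examined in that work, but the record does not state the resulting amino acid change. The construct serves as a source for generating expression vectors of this mutant for comparison with wild-type EWSR1.
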