Addgene plasmid #84891: pDONR221-EWSR1 c1655t Stop
Purpose: DONOR vector for Gateway cloning of EWSR1 c1655t Stop
Depositing lab: Aaron Gitler. Depositing organization: Stanford University. Publication: Evaluating the role of the FUS/TLS-related gene EWSR1 in amyotrophic lateral sclerosis. Couthouis J, Hart MP, Erion R, King OD, Diaz Z, Nakaya T, Ibrahim F, Kim HJ, Mojsilovic-Petrovic J, Panossian S, Kim CE, Frackelton EC, Solski JA, Williams KL, Clay-Falcone D, Elman L, McCluskey L, Greene R, Hakonarson H, Kalb RG, Lee VM, Trojanowski JQ, Nicholson GA, Blair IP, Bonini NM, Van Deerlin VM, Mourelatos Z, Shorter J, Gitler AD. Hum Mol Genet. 2012 Jul 1;21(13):2899-911. doi: 10.1093/hmg/dds116. Epub 2012 Mar 27. PubMed 22454397.
Backbone
  Vector backbone: pDONR221
  Vector type: Gateway donor
Growth in bacteria
  Bacterial resistance: Kanamycin, 50 μg/mL
  Growth temperature: 37°C
  Growth strain: DH5alpha
  Copy number: High Copy
Gene/Insert
  Gene/Insert name: EWSR1
  Species: H. sapiens (human)
  Mutation: c1655t
  Entrez Gene: EWSR1 (a.k.a. EWS, EWS-FLI1)
  Promoter: none
  Cloning method: Gateway Cloning
  Sequencing primers: 5′ M13F; 3′ M13R
Terms and licenses: Academic/Nonprofit Terms; Industry Terms: Not Available to Industry
How to cite: pDONR221-EWSR1 c1655t Stop was a gift from Aaron Gitler (Addgene plasmid # 84891 ; http://n2t.net/addgene:84891 ; RRID:Addgene_84891)
